Addgene plasmid #43428: II-TCAC
Depositing lab: Chad Cowan & Kiran Musunuru. Depositing organization: Harvard University. Publication: A TALEN Genome-Editing System for Generating Human Stem Cell-Based Disease Models. Ding Q, Lee YK, Schaefer EA, Peters DT, Veres A, Kim K, Kuperwasser N, Motola DL, Meissner TB, Hendriks WT, Trevisan M, Gupta RM, Moisan A, Banks E, Friesen M, Schinzel RT, Xia F, Tang A, Xia Y, Figueroa E, Wann A, Ahfeldt T, Daheron L, Zhang F, Rubin LL, Peng LF, Chung RT, Musunuru K, Cowan CA. Cell Stem Cell. 2012 Dec 12. pii: S1934-5909(12)00645-5. doi: 10.1016/j.stem.2012.11.011. PubMed 23246482.
Backbone
  Vector backbone: pCRII-TOPO
  Backbone manufacturer: Invitrogen
  Backbone size w/o insert (bp): 3973
  Vector type: Bacterial Cloning
Growth in bacteria
  Bacterial resistance: Ampicillin and Kanamycin, 100 & 50 μg/mL
  Growth temperature: 37°C
  Growth strain: Top10
  Copy number: High Copy
Gene/Insert
  Gene/Insert name: II-TCAC
  Species: Synthetic
  Insert size (bp): 426
  Cloning method: TOPO Cloning
  Sequencing primers: 5′ T7; 3′ M13-rev
Terms and licenses: Academic/Nonprofit Terms; Industry Terms: Not Available to Industry
How to cite: II-TCAC was a gift from Chad Cowan & Kiran Musunuru (Addgene plasmid # 43428 ; http://n2t.net/addgene:43428 ; RRID:Addgene_43428)
