[The description below was written by a language model from this plasmid's Addgene catalogue record.]
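Description:
II-TCAC is a bacterial cloning plasmid built on the commercial pCRII-TOPO backbone (about 4 kb without insert), into which a 426 bp synthetic fragment was placed by TOPO cloning. It is maintained as a high-copy plasmid in E. coli and carries both ampicillin and kanamycin resistance markers, as is standard for this backbone, so either or both drugs can be used for selection. The insert is flanked by the T7 and M13 reverse priming sites of the vector, which are the sites recorded for sequence verification. No feature table accompanies the record, so the exact positions of the origin, resistance genes and insert boundaries are not documented here.

The record describes the insert only by its name and as synthetic, and does not spell out its function. It was deposited in connection with a TALEN genome-editing system developed for making human stem cell-based disease models. In that context the name is consistent with a pre-assembled block of TAL effector repeats specifying the four-base target T-C-A-C, with the "II" prefix plausibly marking its position in an ordered assembly, and the insert size fits roughly four repeat modules. This reading is an inference from the name and size rather than something stated in the catalogue fields. The plasmid contains no stated promoter for expressing the insert in mammalian cells, nor any tag or reporter. It is best understood as a storage and propagation vector, from which the fragment would be recovered and combined with other library pieces to build full-length TALEN DNA-binding arrays in a separate expression vector.
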