>Addgene plasmid #43428 | II-TCAC | depositor partial sequence | sequence record 58693 | II-TCAC sequence 426 bps
CGTCTCGCTTAACCCCAGAGCAGGTCGTGGCCATTGCCTCGAATGGAGGGGGCAAACAGGCGTTGGAAAC
CGTACAACGATTGCTGCCGGTGCTGTGCCAAGCGCACGGACTCACCCCAGAGCAGGTCGTGGCGATCGCA
AGCCACGACGGAGGAAAGCAAGCCTTGGAAACAGTACAGAGGCTGTTGCCTGTGCTGTGCCAAGCGCACG
GCCTCACCCCAGAGCAGGTCGTGGCAATCGCCTCCAACATTGGCGGGAAACAGGCACTCGAGACTGTCCA
GCGCCTGCTTCCCGTGCTGTGCCAAGCGCACGGATTAACCCCAGAGCAGGTCGTGGCGATCGCAAGCCAC
GACGGAGGAAAGCAAGCCTTGGAAACAGTACAGAGGCTGTTGCCTGTGCTGTGCCAAGCGCACGGGCTCA
GAGACG
