>Addgene plasmid #43428 | II-TCAC | addgene partial sequence | sequence record 60569 | M13-F20 5'-TGTAAAACGACGGCCAGT-3'
CTATAGGGCGAATTGGGCCCTCTAGATGCATGCTCGAGCGGCCGCCAGTGTGATGGATATCTGCAGAATT
CGCCCTTCTTTCCTGTGCCCACGTCTCTGAGCCCGTGCGCTTGGCACAGCACAGGCAACAGCCTCTGTAC
TGTTTCCAAGGCTTGCTTTCCTCCGTCGTGGCTTGCGATCGCCACGACCTGCTCTGGGGTTAATCCGTGC
GCTTGGCACAGCACGGGAAGCAGGCGCTGGACAGTCTCGAGTGCCTGTTTCCCGCCAATGTTGGAGGCGA
TTGCCACGACCTGCTCTGGGGTGAGGCCGTGCGCTTGGCACAGCACAGGCAACAGCCTCTGTACTGTTTC
CAAGGCTTGCTTTCCTCCGTCGTGGCTTGCGATCGCCACGACCTGCTCTGGGGTGAGTCCGTGCGCTTGG
CACAGCACCGGCAGCAATCGTTGTACGGTTTCCAACGCCTGTTTGCCCCCTCCATTCGAGGCAATGGCCA
CGACCTGCTCTGGGGTTAAGCGAGACGCGCTAGGACGGCAAGGGCGAATTCCAGCACACTGGCGGCCGTT
ACTAGTGGATCCGAGCTCGGTACCAAGCTTGATGCATAGCTTGAGTATTCTATAGTGTCACCTAAATAGC
TTGGCGTAATCATGGTCATAGCTGTTTCCTGTGTGAAATTGTTATCCGCTCACAATTCCACACAACATAC
GAGCCGGAAGCATAAAGTGTAAAGCCTGGGGTGCCTAATGAGTGAGCTAACTCACATTAATTGCGTTGCG
CTCACTGCCCGCTTTCCAGTCGGGAAACCTGTCGTGCCAGCTGCATTAATGAATCGGCCAACGCGCGGGG
AGAGGCGGTTTGCGTATTGGGCGCTCTTCCGCTTCCTCGCTCACTGACTCGCTGCGCTCGGTCGTTCGGC
TGCGGCGAGCGGTATCAGCTCACTCAAAGGCGGTAATACGGTTATCCACAGAATCAGGGGATAACGCAGG
AAAGAACATGTGAGCAAAAGGCCAGCAAAAGGCCAGGAACCGTAAAAAGGC
